>Addgene plasmid #79540 | pNR64 | depositor full sequence | sequence record 148741 | pNR64 sequence 6591 bps
CCTAGCTAGGGCGTTCGGCTGCGGCGAGCGGTATCAGCTCACTCAAAGGCGGTAATACGGTTATCCACAG
AATCAGGGGATAACGCAGGAAAGAACATGTGAGCAAAAGGCCAGCAAAAGGCCAGGAACCGTAAAAAGGC
CGCGTTGCTGGCGTTTTTCCATAGGCTCCGCCCCCCTGACGAGCATCACAAAAATCGACGCTCAAGTCAG
AGGTGGCGAAACCCGACAGGACTATAAAGATACCAGGCGTTTCCCCCTGGAAGCTCCCTCGTGCGCTCTC
CTGTTCCGACCCTGCCGCTTACCGGATACCTGTCCGCCTTTCTCCCTTCGGGAAGCGTGGCGCTTTCTCA
TAGCTCACGCTGTAGGTATCTCAGTTCGGTGTAGGTCGTTCGCTCCAAGCTGGGCTGTGTGCACGAACCC
CCCGTTCAGCCCGACCGCTGCGCCTTATCCGGTAACTATCGTCTTGAGTCCAACCCGGTAAGACACGACT
TATCGCCACTGGCAGCAGCCACTGGTAACAGGATTAGCAGAGCGAGGTATGTAGGCGGTGCTACAGAGTT
CTTGAAGTGGTGGCCTAACTACGGCTACACTAGAAGGACAGTATTTGGTATCTGCGCTCTGCTGAAGCCA
GTTACCTTCGGAAAAAGAGTTGGTAGCTCTTGATCCGGCAAACAAACCACCGCTGGTAGCGGTGGTTTTT
TTGTTTGCAAGCAGCAGATTACGCGCAGAAAAAAAGGATCTCAAGAAGATCCTTTGATCTTTTCTACGGG
GTCTGACGCTCAGTGGAACGAAAACTCACGTTAAGGGATTTTGGTCATGACTAGTGCTTGGATTCTCACC
AATAAAAAACGCCCGGCGGCAACCGAGCGTTCTGAACAAATCCAGATGGAGTTCTGAGGTCATTACTGGA
TCTATCAACAGGAGTCCAAGCGAGCTCTCGAACCCCAGAGTCCCGCTCAGAAGAACTCGTCAAGAAGGCG
ATAGAAGGCGATGCGCTGCGAATCGGGAGCGGCGATACCGTAAAGCACGAGGAAGCGGTCAGCCCATTCG
CCGCCAAGCTCTTCAGCAATATCACGGGTAGCCAACGCTATGTCCTGATAGCGGTCCGCCACACCCAGCC
GGCCACAGTCGATGAATCCAGAAAAGCGGCCATTTTCCACCATGATATTCGGCAAGCAGGCATCGCCATG
GGTCACGACGAGATCCTCGCCGTCGGGCATGCGCGCCTTGAGCCTGGCGAACAGTTCGGCTGGCGCGAGC
CCCTGATGCTCTTCGTCCAGATCATCCTGATCGACAAGACCGGCTTCCATCCGAGTACGTGCTCGCTCGA
TGCGATGTTTCGCTTGGTGGTCGAATGGGCAGGTAGCCGGATCAAGCGTATGCAGCCGCCGCATTGCATC
AGCCATGATGGATACTTTCTCGGCAGGAGCAAGGTGAGATGACAGGAGATCCTGCCCCGGCACTTCGCCC
AATAGCAGCCAGTCCCTTCCCGCTTCAGTGACAACGTCGAGCACAGCTGCGCAAGGAACGCCCGTCGTGG
CCAGCCACGATAGCCGCGCTGCCTCGTCCTGCAGTTCATTCAGGGCACCGGACAGGTCGGTCTTGACAAA
AAGAACCGGGCGCCCCTGCGCTGACAGCCGGAACACGGCGGCATCAGAGCAGCCGATTGTCTGTTGTGCC
CAGTCATAGCCGAATAGCCTCTCCACCCAAGCGGCCGGAGAACCTGCGTGCAATCCATCTTGTTCAATCA
TGCGAAACGATCCTCATCCTGTCTCTTGATCAGATCTTGATCCCCTGCGCCATCAGATCCTTGGCGGCAA
GAAAGCCATCCAGTTTACTTTGCAGGGCTTCCCAACCTTACCAGAGGGCGCCCCAGCTGGCAATTCCGAC
GTCAAAGGGCCCAGAGAATTCGCGGCCGCTTCTAGAGTCCCTATCAGTGATAGAGATTGACATCCCTATC
AGTGATAGAGATACTGAGCACAAGCTTGCGGCTTTCACACATAGGAGCTAGCGTGAGAGCCCTGGTAGTC
ATCCGCCTGTCCCGCGTCACCGATGCTACGACTTCACCGGAGCGTCAGCTGGAGTCTTGCCAGCAGCTCT
GCGCCCAGCGCGGCTGGGACGTCGTCGGGGTAGCGGAGGATCTGGACGTCTCCGGGGCGGTCGATCCGTT
CGACCGGAAGCGCAGACCGAACCTGGCCCGGTGGCTAGCGTTCGAGGAGCAACCGTTTGACGTGATCGTG
GCGTACCGGGTAGATCGGTTGACCCGATCGATCCGGCATCTTCAGCAGCTGGTCCACTGGGCCGAGGACC
ACAAGAAGCTGGTCGTCTCCGCGACCGAAGCGCACTTCGATACGACGACGCCGTTTGCGGCGGTCGTCAT
CGCGCTTATGGGAACGGTGGCGCAGATGGAATTAGAAGCGATCAAAGAGCGGAACCGTTCGGCTGCGCAT
TTCAATATCCGCGCCGGGAAATACCGAGGATCCCTGCCGCCGTGGGGATACCTGCCTACGCGCGTGGACG
GGGAGTGGCGGCTGGTGCCGGACCCTGTGCAGCGAGAGCGCATCCTCGAGGTGTATCACCGCGTCGTCGA
CAACCACGAGCCGCTGCATCTGGTGGCCCACGACCTGAACCGGCGTGGTGTCCTGTCGCCGAAGGACTAC
TTCGCGCAGCTGCAAGGCCGCGAGCCGCAGGGCCGGGAGTGGTCGGCTACCGCGCTGAAGCGATCGATGA
TCTCCGGGGCGATGCTCGGGTACGCGACTCTGAACGGTAAGACCGTCCGAGACGACGACGGAGCCCCGCT
GGTGCGGGCTGAGCCGATCCTGACCCGTGAGCAGCTGGAGGCGCTGCGCGCCGAGCTCGTGAAGACCTCC
CGGGCGAAGCCCGCGGTGTCTACCCCGTCGCTGCTGCTGCGGGTGTTGTTCTGCGCGGTGTGCGGGGAGC
CCGCGTACAAGTTCGCCGGGGGAGGACGTAAGCACCCGCGCTACCGCTGCCGCTCGATGGGGTTCCCGAA
GCACTGCGGGAACGGCACGGTGGCGATGGCCGAGTGGGACGCGTTCTGCGAGGAGCAGGTACTGGATCTG
CTCGGGGACGCGGAGCGTCTGGAGAAAGTCTGGGTAGCGGGCTCGGACTCCGCGGTCGAACTCGCGGAGG
TGAACGCGGAGCTGGTGGACCTGACGTCGCTGATCGGCTCCCCGGCCTACCGGGCGGGCTCTCCGCAGCG
AGAAGCACTGGATGCCCGTATTGCGGCGCTGGCCGCGCGGCAAGAGGAGCTGGAGGGCCTGGAGGCTCGC
CCGTCTGGCTGGGAGTGGCGCGAGACCGGGCAGCGGTTCGGGGACTGGTGGCGGGAGCAGGACACCGCGG
CAAAGAACACCTGGCTTCGGTCGATGAACGTTCGGCTGACGTTCGACGTCCGCGGCGGGCTGACTCGCAC
GATCGACTTCGGGGATCTTCAGGAGTACGAGCAGCATCTCAGGCTCGGCAGCGTGGTCGAACGGCTACAC
ACCGGGATGTCGTAATAATACTAGATGCATTAATAATCACACTGGCTCACCTTCGGGTGGGCCTTTCTGC
GTTTATATACTAGAGAGAGAATATAAAAAGCCAGATTATTAATCCGGCTTTTTTATTATTTCCTGCAGGG
CGGCCGCCATATGTTATGACAACTTGACGGCTACATCATTCACTTTTTCTTCACAACCGGCACGGAACTC
GCTCGGGCTGGCCCCGGTGCATTTTTTAAATACCCGCGAGAAATAGAGTTGATCGTCAAAACCAACATTG
CGACCGACGGTGGCGATAGGCATCCGGGTGGTGCTCAAAAGCAGCTTCGCCTGGCTGATACGTTGGTCCT
CGCGCCAGCTTAAGACGCTAATCCCTAACTGCTGGCGGAAAAGATGTGACAGACGCGACGGCGACAAGCA
AACATGCTGTGCGACGCTGGCGATATCAAAATTGCTGTCTGCCAGGTGATCGCTGATGTACTGACAAGCC
TCGCGTACCCGATTATCCATCGGTGGATGGAGCGACTCGTTAATCGCTTCCATGCGCCGCAGTAACAATT
GCTCAAGCAGATTTATCGCCAGCAGCTCCGAATAGCGCCCTTCCCCTTGCCCGGCGTTAATGATTTGCCC
AAACAGGTCGCTGAAATGCGGCTGGTGCGCTTCATCCGGGCGAAAGAACCCCGTATTGGCAAATATTGAC
GGCCAGTTAAGCCATTCATGCCAGTAGGCGCGCGGACGAAAGTAAGCCCACTGGTGATACCATTCGCGAG
CCTCCGGATGACGACCGTAGTGATGAATCTCTCCTGGCGGGAACAGCAAAATATCACCCGGTCGGCAAAC
AAATTCTCGTCCCTGATTTTTCACCACCCCCTGACCGCGAATGGTGAGATTGAGAATATAACCTTTCATT
CCCAGCGGTCGGTCGATAAAAAAATCGAGATAACCGTTGGCCTCAATCGGCGTTAAACCCGCCACCAGAT
GGGCATTAAACGAGTATCCCGGCAGCAGGGGATCATTTTGCGCTTCAGCCATACTTTTCATACTCCCGCC
ATTCAGAGAAGAAACCAATTGTCCATATTGCATCAGACATTGCCGTCACTGCGTCTTTTACTGGCTCTTC
TCGCTAACCAAACCGGTAACCCCGCTTATTAAAAGCATTCTGTAACAAAGCGGGACCAAAGCCATGACAA
AAACGCGTAACAAAAGTGTCTATAATCACGGCAGAAAAGTCCACATTGATTATTTGCACGGCGTCACTCT
TTGCTATGCCATAGCATTTTTATCCATAAGATTAGCGGATCCTACCTGACGCTTTTTATCGCAACTCTCT
ACTGTTTCTCCATACCGTTTTTTTGGGCTAGCTACTAGAGTCACACAGGAAACCTACTAGATGAAACATC
ATCACCATCACCACCAGGCCGGCACTAAGAAAGTAGCAATCTATACACGAGTATCCACTACTAACCAAGC
AGAGGAAGGCTTCTCAATTGATGAGCAAATTGACCGTTTAACAAAATATGCTGAAGCAATGGGGTGGCAA
GTATCTGATACTTATACTGATGCTGGTTTTTCAGGGGCCAAACTTGAACGCCCAGCAATGCAAAGATTAA
TCAACGATATCGAGAATAAAGCTTTTGATACAGTTCTTGTATATAAGCTAGACCGCCTTTCACGTAGTGT
AAGAGATACTCTTTATCTTGTTAAGGATGTGTTCACAAAAAATAAAATAGACTTTATCTCGCTTAATGAA
AGTATTGATACTTCTTCTGCTATGGGTAGCTTGTTTCTCACTATTCTTTCTGCAATTAATGAGTTTGAAA
GAGAGAATATAAAAGAACGCATGACTATGGGTAAACTAGGGCGAGCGAAATCTGGTAAGTCTATGATGTG
GACTAAGACAGCTTTTGGGTATTACCACAACAGAAAGACAGGTATATTAGAAATTGTTCCTTTACAAGCT
ACAATAGTTGAACAAATATTCACTGATTATTTATCAGGAATATCACTTACAAAATTAAGAGATAAACTCA
ATGAATCTGGACACATCGGTAAAGATATACCGTGGTCTTATCGTACCCTAAGACAAACACTTGATAATCC
AGTTTACTGTGGTTATATCAAATTTAAGGACAGCCTATTTGAAGGTATGCACAAACCAATTATCCCTTAT
GAGACTTATTTAAAAGTTCAAAAAGAGCTAGAAGAAAGACAACAGCAGACTTATGAAAGAAATAACAACC
CTAGACCTTTCCAAGCTAAATATATGCTGTCAGGGATGGCAAGGTGCGGTTACTGTGGAGCACCTTTAAA
AATTGTTCTTGGCCACAAAAGAAAAGATGGAAGCCGCACTATGAAATATCACTGTGCAAATAGATTTCCT
CGAAAAACAAAAGGAATTACAGTATATAATGACAATAAAAAGTGTGATTCAGGAACTTATGATTTAAGTA
ATTTAGAAAATACTGTTATTGACAACCTGATTGGATTTCAAGAAAATAATGACTCCTTATTGAAAATTAT
CAATGGCAACAACCAACCTATTCTTGATACTTCGTCATTTAAAAAGCAAATTTCACAGATCGATAAAAAA
ATACAAAAGAACTCTGATTTGTACCTAAATGATTTTATCACTATGGATGAGTTGAAAGATCGTACTGATT
CCCTTCAGGCTGAGAAAAAGCTGCTTAAAGCTAAGATTAGCGAAAATAAATTTAATGACTCTACTGATGT
TTTTGAGTTAGTTAAAACTCAGTTGGGCTCAATTCCGATTAATGAACTATCATATGATAATAAAAAGAAA
ATCGTCAACAACCTTGTATCAAAGGTTGATGTTACTGCTGATAATGTAGATATCATATTTAAATTCCAAC
TCGCTACCGGTGCTGCTAAGGACGAAAACTACGCTCTGGCTGCTTAATACTAGTAGCGGCCGCTGCAGTC
CGGCAAAAAAGGGCAAGGTGTCACCACCCTGCCCTTTTTCTTTAAAACCGAAAAGATTACTTCGCGTTAT
GCAGGCTTCCTCGCTCACTGACTCGCTGCGCTCGGTCGTTCGGCTGCGGCGAGCGGTATCAGCTCACTCA
AAGGCGGTAAT
Features (pLannotate 1.2.2; 13 found; start..end, strand, type, name):
    156..744     -  rep_origin     ori: high-copy-number ColE1/pMB1/pBR322/pUC origin of replication
    832..926     -  terminator     lambda t0 terminator: transcription terminator from phage lambda
    960..1751    -  CDS            neo: KKA2_KLEPN - Also known as kan, nptII. Experimental evidence at protein level: Swiss-Prot protein existence level 1. Resistance to kanamycin, neomycin, paromomycin, ribostamycin, butirosin and gentamicin B. From Klebsiella pneumoniae.
   1783..1887    -  CDS            tnpA (fragment): TN5P_ECOLX - Also known as tnp. Experimental evidence at protein level: Swiss-Prot protein existence level 1. Mediates transposition of transposon Tn5 by a 'cut and paste' mechanism. First, the monomeric transposase binds the 19 bp inverted DNA repeats flanking the transposon. Then, dimerization of the DNA- bound transposase creates a synaptic DNA complex. After nicking of the first DNA strand, excision of the transposon proceeds through a series of intermediates. The transposase then mediates the insertion of the transposon at a new site by strand transfer. The activity of the wild- type tran
   1906..1927    +  misc_feature   BioBrick prefix: BioBrick prefix for parts that do not start with "ATG"
   1928..1946    +  protein_bind   tet operator: tetO; bacterial operator O2 for the tetR and tetA genes tetracycline repressor TetR
   1952..1971    +  promoter       H1-2O2 promoter (fragment): doxycycline-inducible variant of the human H1 RNA promoter (Henriksen et al., 2007)
   3544..3571    +  terminator     T7Te terminator: phage T7 early transcription terminator
   3654..4532    -  CDS            araC: L-arabinose regulatory protein; araC
   4559..4843    +  promoter       araBAD promoter: araBAD; promoter of the L-arabinose operon of E. coli; the araC regulatory gene is transcribed in the opposite direction (Guzman et al., 1995)
   6382..6414    +  CDS            ssrA tag: C-terminal peptide that mediates degradation in bacteria through the ClpXP and ClpAP proteases (McGinness et al., 2006) wild-type LAA variant
   6418..6438    +  misc_feature   BioBrick suffix: universal suffix for all parts
   6439..6496    +  terminator     his operon terminator: This putative transcriptin terminator from the E. coli his operon has a 2-bp deletion introduced during synthesis. Its efficiency has not been determined.
