[The description below was written by a language model from this plasmid's Addgene catalogue record and pLannotate feature annotations shown in this document.]
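Description:
pNR64 is a 6,591 bp high-copy bacterial expression plasmid that serves as the "input" plasmid in a recombinase-based state machine system. It is the Dual-Recombinase-Controller plasmid with its chloramphenicol resistance marker replaced by a kanamycin marker. It replicates from a ColE1/pUC-type origin and is selected through the neo (nptII) aminoglycoside phosphotransferase gene, which is followed by a lambda t0 terminator. A short Tn5 transposase fragment sits next to neo and is probably carried over from the source of the resistance cassette.

The payload is two serine integrase genes, BxbI and TP901, each placed downstream of a separate inducible promoter and framed by BioBrick prefix and suffix sequences. The feature table does not annotate either recombinase coding sequence, but it leaves two unannotated gaps that fit them. The first gap lies after a tet operator region. The adjacent "H1-2O2" fragment hit most likely reflects further tetO-like sequence in a TetR-repressed bacterial promoter. This first unit ends at a T7Te terminator. The second unit consists of a divergently transcribed araC gene and the araBAD promoter, which confers arabinose induction. Its open reading frame ends in a wild-type LAA ssrA tag, followed by the his operon terminator. Because the record assigns the C-terminal LAA degradation tag and an N-terminal His tag to TP901, TP901 appears to be the arabinose-controlled gene and BxbI the tet-controlled one. The ssrA tag targets the protein to ClpXP/ClpAP for degradation, which should limit leaky accumulation of the integrase.

The recommended host constitutively expresses TetR and LacI, which keeps the tet-regulated promoter off until inducer is added. The plasmid is used to translate two chemical inputs into expression of distinct recombinases, which would act on recombination sites carried elsewhere.
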