Addgene plasmid #79540: pNR64
Purpose: Input plasmid: expresses two recombinases downstream of two inducible promoters. Same as Dual-Recombinase-Controller (plasmid #44456) from Endy Lab except with KanR instead of CamR on the backbone.
Depositing lab: Timothy Lu. Depositing organization: Massachusetts Institute of Technology. Publication: Synthetic recombinase-based state machines in living cells. Roquet N, Soleimany AP, Ferris AC, Aaronson S, Lu TK. Science. 2016 Jul 22;353(6297):aad8559. doi: 10.1126/science.aad8559. Epub 2016 Jul 21. PubMed 27463678.
Backbone
  Vector backbone: Dual-Recombinase-Controller
  Backbone manufacturer: Addgene Plasmid #44456
  Total vector size (bp): 6591
  Modifications to backbone: Replaced camR with KanR.
  Vector type: Bacterial Expression
Growth in bacteria
  Bacterial resistance: Kanamycin, 50 μg/mL
  Growth temperature: 37°C
  Growth strain: DH5alphaPRO
  Copy number: High Copy
Gene/Insert 1
  Gene/Insert name: TP901
  Tag / fusion protein: His tag (N terminal on insert); LAA degradation tag (C terminal on insert)
Gene/Insert 2
  Gene/Insert name: BxbI
Resource information
  A portion of this plasmid was derived from a plasmid made by: The plasmid is the Dual-Recombinase-Controller (addgene plasmid 44456) from the Endy Lab, modified to have KanR instead of CamR on the backbone.
Terms and licenses: Academic/Nonprofit Terms; Industry Terms: Not Available to Industry
Depositor comments: The DH5alphaPRO strain is DH5alpha modified to express LacI and TetR constitutively.
How to cite: pNR64 was a gift from Timothy Lu (Addgene plasmid # 79540 ; http://n2t.net/addgene:79540 ; RRID:Addgene_79540)
