>Addgene plasmid #79540 | pNR64 | addgene partial sequence | sequence record 150762 | Neo-R 5'-GCCCAGTCATAGCCGAATAG-3'
ATCATGCGAAACGATCCTCATCCTGTCTCTTGATCAGATCTTGATCCCCTGCGCCATCAGATCCTTGGCG
GCAAGAAAGCCATCCAGTTTACTTTGCAGGGCTTCCCAACCTTACCAGAGGGCGCCCCAGCTGGCAATTC
CGACGTCAAAGGGCCCAGAGAATTCGCGGCCGCTTCTAGAGTCCCTATCAGTGATAGAGATTGACATCCC
TATCAGTGATAGAGATACTGAGCACAAGCTTGCGGCTTTCACACATAGGAGCTAGCGTGAGAGCCCTGGT
AGTCATCCGCCTGTCCCGCGTCACCGATGCTACGACTTCACCGGAGCGTCAGCTGGAGTCTTGCCAGCAG
CTCTGCGCCCAGCGCGGCTGGGACGTCGTCGGGGTAGCGGAGGATCTGGACGTCTCCGGGGCGGTCGATC
CGTTCGACCGGAAGCGCAGACCGAACCTGGCCCGGTGGCTAGCGTTCGAGGAGCAACCGTTTGACGTGAT
CGTGGCGTACCGGGTAGATCGGTTGACCCGATCGATCCGGCATCTTCAGCAGCTGGTCCACTGGGCCGAG
GACCACAAGAAGCTGGTCGTCTCCGCGACCGAAGCGCACTTCGATACGACGACGCCGTTTGCGGCGGTCG
TCATCGCGCTTATGGGAACGGTGGCGCAGATGGAATTAGAAGCGATCAAAGAGCGGAACCGTTCGGCTGC
GCATTTCAATATCCGCGCCGGGAAATACCGAGGATCCCTGCCGCCGTGGGGATACCTGCCTACGCGCGTG
GACGGGGAGTGGCGGCTGGTGCCGGACCCTGTGCAGCGAGAGCGCATCCTCGAGGTGTATCACCGCGTCG
TCGACAACCACGAGCCGCTGCATCTGGTGGCCCACGACCTGAACCGGCGTGGTGTCCTGTCGCCGAAG
