>Addgene plasmid #79540 | pNR64 | addgene partial sequence | sequence record 150763 | ARA_promoter-F 5'-ctgacgctttttatcgcaactctctactg-3'
CTAGAGTCACACAGGAAACCTACTAGATGAAACATCATCACCATCACCACCAGGCCGGCACTAAGAAAGT
AGCAATCTATACACGAGTATCCACTACTAACCAAGCAGAGGAAGGCTTCTCAATTGATGAGCAAATTGAC
CGTTTAACAAAATATGCTGAAGCAATGGGGTGGCAAGTATCTGATACTTATACTGATGCTGGTTTTTCAG
GGGCCAAACTTGAACGCCCAGCAATGCAAAGATTAATCAACGATATCGAGAATAAAGCTTTTGATACAGT
TCTTGTATATAAGCTAGACCGCCTTTCACGTAGTGTAAGAGATACTCTTTATCTTGTTAAGGATGTGTTC
ACAAAAAATAAAATAGACTTTATCTCGCTTAATGAAAGTATTGATACTTCTTCTGCTATGGGTAGCTTGT
TTCTCACTATTCTTTCTGCAATTAATGAGTTTGAAAGAGAGAATATAAAAGAACGCATGACTATGGGTAA
ACTAGGGCGAGCGAAATCTGGTAAGTCTATGATGTGGACTAAGACAGCTTTTGGGTATTACCACAACAGA
AAGACAGGTATATTAGAAATTGTTCCTTTACAAGCTACAATAGTTGAACAAATATTCACTGATTATTTAT
CAGGAATATCACTTACAAAATTAAGAGATAAACTCAATGAATCTGGACACATCGGTAAAGATATACCGTG
GTCTTATCGTACCCTAAGACAAACACTTGATAATCCAGTTTACTGTGGTTATATCAAATTTAAGGACAGC
CTATTTGAAGGTATGCACAAACCAATTATCCCTTATGAGACTTATTTAAAAGTTCAAAAAGAGCTAGAAG
AAAGAC
